Addgene plasmid #64289: pBa-FRB-3myc-KIF13B tail 442-1826
Purpose: KIF13A aa 442-1826 with N-terminal FRB and triple myc tags
Depositing lab: Gary Banker & Marvin Bentley. Depositing organization: Oregon Health & Science University. Publication: A novel assay reveals preferential binding between Rabs, kinesins, and specific endosomal subpopulations. Bentley M, Decker H, Luisi J, Banker G. J Cell Biol. 2015 Feb 2;208(3):273-281. Epub 2015 Jan 26. 10.1083/jcb.201408056 PubMed 25624392.
Backbone
  Vector backbone: pBa-FRB
  Backbone size w/o insert (bp): 6287
  Total vector size (bp): 10590
  Vector type: Mammalian Expression
Growth in bacteria
  Bacterial resistance: Ampicillin, 100 μg/mL
  Growth temperature: 37°C
  Growth strain: Stbl3
  Copy number: High Copy
Gene/Insert
  Gene/Insert name: KIF13B
  Species: M. musculus (mouse)
  Insert size (bp): 4303
  Mutation: aa 442-1826
  GenBank ID: NM_001081177
  Entrez Gene: Kif13b (a.k.a. 5330429L19Rik, 6030414C01, C130021D12Rik, GAKIN)
  Promoter: chicken Beta Actin
  Tag / fusion protein: FRB (N terminal on backbone); 3myc (N terminal on insert)
  Cloning method: Restriction Enzyme; 5′ cloning site BsiWI (not destroyed); 3′ cloning site HpaI (not destroyed)
  Sequencing primers: 5′ TTCGGCTTCTGGCGTGTGAC; 3′ GATGAGTTTGGACAAACCAC
Terms and licenses: Academic/Nonprofit Terms; Industry Terms: Not Available to Industry
Depositor comments: pBa vector is susceptable to recombination and should not be grown in fast growing bacteria or cloned using recombination. XL 10-Gold, Stbl3, OmniMax2, DH5alpha, and XL 1-Blue are suitable growth strains.
How to cite: pBa-FRB-3myc-KIF13B tail 442-1826 was a gift from Gary Banker & Marvin Bentley (Addgene plasmid # 64289 ; http://n2t.net/addgene:64289 ; RRID:Addgene_64289)
