[The description below was written by a language model from this plasmid's Addgene catalogue record and pLannotate feature annotations shown in this document.]
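Description:
pBa-FRB-3myc-KIF13B tail 442-1826 is a 10.6 kb mammalian expression plasmid built on the pBa-FRB backbone. It is propagated in E. coli through a high-copy ColE1/pUC-type origin and selected with ampicillin via the β-lactamase gene. Remnants of lac regulatory elements, lacZα, rop and bom are also annotated, but these are only backbone fragments. The depositors note that the pBa vector is prone to recombination, which is why recombination-stable or slower-growing strains are recommended and recombination-based cloning is discouraged.

Expression is driven by the chicken β-actin promoter followed by a chimeric chicken β-actin/rabbit β-globin intron, and the transcript ends at an SV40 polyadenylation signal. The open reading frame begins with FRB, annotated as the T2098L mutant of the FKBP-rapamycin binding domain, which can bind rapamycin analogues such as AP21967. Next come a triple myc epitope, which is listed in the catalogue but not picked up as a feature, and residues 442-1826 of mouse KIF13B, inserted between BsiWI and HpaI sites. This fragment is the tail of the kinesin and lacks the N-terminal region. The feature table matches it to the human KIF13B protein by homology, whereas the catalogue gives the species as mouse. The purpose line names KIF13A, but the plasmid name, insert field and annotation all indicate KIF13B.

The FRB tag allows ligand-induced dimerisation with an FKBP-fused partner, and the myc tags allow immunodetection. According to the associated publication title, the construct belongs to an assay examining preferential binding between Rabs, kinesins and specific endosomal subpopulations. The record does not give further experimental details.
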