Features (pLannotate 1.2.2; 16 found; start..end, strand, type, name):
    418..693     +  promoter       chicken β-actin promoter: No description available
    694..1653    +  intron         chimeric intron: chimera between introns from chicken β-actin and rabbit β-globin
   1728..2006    +  CDS            FRB*: T2098L mutant of FKBP-rapamycin binding domain of human FRAP binds synthetic ligands such as AP21967
   2148..6302    +  CDS            KIF13B (fragment): KI13B_HUMAN - Also known as GAKIN, KIAA0639. Experimental evidence at protein level: Swiss-Prot protein existence level 1. Involved in reorganization of the cortical cytoskeleton. Regulates axon formation by promoting the formation of extra axons. May be functionally important for the intracellular trafficking of MAGUKs and associated protein complexes. From Homo sapiens (Human).
   6319..6404    +  CDS            large T antigen (fragment): large T antigen from SV40 (simian virus 40)
   6427..6561    +  polyA_signal   SV40 poly(A) signal: SV40 polyadenylation signal
   6617..6633    -  protein_bind   lac operator: The lac repressor binds to the lac operator to inhibit transcription in E. coli. This inhibition can be relieved by adding lactose or isopropyl-β-D-thiogalactopyranoside (IPTG). lac repressor encoded by lacI
   6641..6671    -  promoter       lac promoter: promoter for the E. coli lac operon
   6686..6707    -  protein_bind   CAP binding site: CAP binding activates transcription in the presence of cAMP. E. coli catabolite activator protein
   6720..6812    -  CDS            lacI (fragment): lac repressor; lacI; The lac repressor binds to the lac operator to inhibit transcription in E. coli. This inhibition can be relieved by adding lactose or isopropyl-β-D-thiogalactopyranoside (IPTG).
   6995..7583    -  rep_origin     ori: high-copy-number ColE1/pMB1/pBR322/pUC origin of replication
   7754..8614    -  CDS            AmpR: β-lactamase; bla; confers resistance to ampicillin, carbenicillin, and related antibiotics
   8615..8719    -  promoter       AmpR promoter: bla
   8814..8849    +  CDS            rop (fragment): Rop protein, which maintains plasmids at low copy number; rop
   8952..9050    +  misc_feature   bom (fragment): basis of mobility region from pBR322
   9056..9210    -  CDS            lacZα (fragment): LacZα fragment of β-galactosidase; lacZ fragment
>Addgene plasmid #64289 | pBa-FRB-3myc-KIF13B tail 442-1826 | depositor full sequence | sequence record 109047 | pBa-FRB-3myc-KIF13B tail 442-1826 sequence 10590 bps
TTAGTGCATGCATACCCCTCGGTGTTATTGCTGCTCTGTGCACGCACGCTCATTGTATCACTTCATCCCA
GTGCATGCACTCACACTGGAGCGATTGCTGCTCGGTGCACGCACACTCATTGTATCACGTCAGCTCAGTG
GCTGCACGCACACCGGTGTTATTGCTGCTCGGTGCGTGCATGCACATCAGTGTCGCTGCAGCTCAGTGCA
TGCACGCTCATTGCCCATCGCTATCCCTGCCTCTCCTGCTGGCGCTCCCCGGGAGGTGACTTCAAGGGGA
CCGCAGGACCACCTCGGGGGTGGGGGGAGGGCTGCACACGCGGACCCCGCTCCCCCTCCCCAACAAAGCA
CTGTGGAATCAAAAAGGGGGGAGGGGGGATGGAGGGGCGCGTCACACCCCCGCCCCACACCCTCACCTCG
AGGTGAGCCCCACGTTCTGCTTCACTCTCCCCATCTCCCCCCCCTCCCCACCCCCAATTTTGTATTTATT
TATTTTTTAATTATTTTGTGCAGCGATGGGGGCGGGGGGGGGGGGGGCGCGCGCCAGGCGGGGCGGGGCG
GGGCGAGGGGCGGGGCGGGGCGAGGCGGAGAGGTGCGGCGGCAGCCAATCAGAGCGGCGCGCTCCGAAAG
TTTCCTTTTATGGCGAGGCGGCGGCGGCGGCGGCCCTATAAAAAGCGAAGCGCGCGGCGGGCGGGAGTCG
CTGCGTTGCCTTCGCCCCGTGCCCCGCTCCGCGCCGCCTCGCGCCGCCCGCCCCGGCTCTGACTGACCGC
GTTACTCCCACAGGTGAGCGGGCGGGACGGCCCTTCTCCTCCGGGCTGTAATTAGCGCTTGGTTTAATGA
CGGCTCGTTTCTTTTCTGTGGCTGCGTGAAAGCCTTAAAGGGCTCCGGGAGGGCCCTTTGTGCGGGGGGG
AGCGGCTCGGGGGGTGCGTGCGTGTGTGTGTGCGTGGGGAGCGCCGCGTGCGGCCCGCGCTGCCCGGCGG
CTGTGAGCGCTGCGGGCGCGGCGCGGGGCTTTGTGCGCTCCGCGTGTGCGCGAGGGGAGCGCGGCCGGGG
GCGGTGCCCCGCGGTGCGGGGGGGCTGCGAGGGGAACAAAGGCTGCGTGCGGGGTGTGTGCGTGGGGGGG
TGAGCAGGGGGTGTGGGCGCGGCGGTCGGGCTGTAACCCCCCCCTGCACCCCCCTCCCCGAGTTGCTGAG
CACGGCCCGGCTTCGGGTGCGGGGCTCCGTGCGGGGCGTGGCGCGGGGCTCGCCGTGCCGGGCGGGGGGT
GGCGGCAGGTGGGGGTGCCGGGCGGGGCGGGGCCGCCTCGGGCCGGGGAGGGCTCGGGGGAGGGGCGCGG
CGGCCCCGGAGCGCCGGCGGCTGTCGAGGCGCGGCGAGCCGCAGCCATTGCCTTTTATGGTAATCGTGCG
AGAGGGCGCAGGGACTTCCTTTGTCCCAAATCTGGCGGAGCCGAAATCTGGGAGGCGCCGCCGCACCCCC
TCTAGCGGGCGCGGGCGAAGCGGTGCGGCGCCGGCAGGAAGGAAATGGGCGGGGAGGGCCTTCGTGCGTC
GCCGCGCCGCCGTCCCCTTCTCCATCTCCAGCCTCGGGGCTGCCGCAGGGGGACGGCTGCCTTCGGGGGG
GACGGGGCAGGGCGGGGTTCGGCTTCTGGCGTGTGACCGGCGGGGTTTATATCTTCCCTTCTCTGTTCCT
CCGCAGCCCCCAAGCTTGGCGCGCCTAGGCCTACCATGGCTTCTAGAATCCTCTGGCATGAGATGTGGCA
TGAAGGCCTGGAAGAGGCATCTCGTTTGTACTTTGGGGAAAGGAACGTGAAAGGCATGTTTGAGGTGCTG
GAGCCCTTGCATGCTATGATGGAACGGGGCCCCCAGACTCTGAAGGAAACATCCTTTAATCAGGCCTATG
GTCGAGATTTAATGGAGGCCCAAGAGTGGTGCAGGAAGTACATGAAATCAGGGAATGTCAAGGACCTCCT
CCAAGCCTGGGACCTCTATTATCATGTGTTCCGACGAATCTCAAAGACTAGTTATCCGTACGGAATGCAG
AAGCTGATCTCAGAGGAGGACCTGCAAAAACTTATTTCTGAAGAGGATCTGCAAAAGCTTATTTCTGAAG
AAGATCTGTACAAGGGCGGAGGATCCGGAGGCGGCTCTGGCGGAGGGAAGGTTGGGGATGACAAGTGCTT
CCTGGTTAACCTGAATGCTGACCCAGCTCTGAATGAACTCCTGGTGTACTACTTAAAGGAGCACACGCTG
ATAGGGTCGGCCAATTCTCAGGACATCCAGCTCTGCGGGATGGGCATCCTCCCTGAGCACGGCATCATAG
ACATCACGCCCGAGGGCCAGGTTGTGCTGACTCCTCAGAAGAACACCAGAACATTTGTCAATGGGTCTTC
TGTCTCCAGCCCCATCCAGCTGCACCATGGGGACAGGATACTGTGGGGAAACAACCATTTCTTCAGACTC
AATCTGCCAAAAAAGAAAAAGAAAGCAGAGCGAGAGGACGAGGACCGTGAGGCATCCCTGAAAAACGACA
GTAGTTCTGAGCAGCTGGATGCCGACGGCGACTCCTCCAGTGAGGTGTCCAGCGAGATCAACTTCAACTT
TGAGTATGCACAGATGGAGGTGACCATGAAGGCTCTGGGCAGCAATGACCCAATGCAGTCCATACTGAGC
AGCCTAGAACAGCAGCATGAGGAGGAGAAGCGGTCTGCTCTGGAGCGCCAGAGGCTCATGTACGAACACG
AACTGGAACAGCTTCGAAGAAGGCTGTCTCCTGAGAGGCAGGACTGCCGCGGTGTGGACCGGCTCTCCTT
CCACTCGCCCAGTGCCCAGCAGCGCTTGAAACAGTGGGCTGAAGAGAGAGAAGCAACATTGAATAACAGC
TTGATGAGGCTGAGGGAGCAGATTGTAAAGGCCAACCTGCTGGTTCGGGAAGCTAGTTACATCGCAGAAG
AGTTGGATAAAAGAACCGAGTATAAAGTTACCCTCCAGATTCCAACCTCCAGTCTGGATGCCAATAGGAA
GCGAGGCTCTCTCCTCAGTGAACCTGCCATCCAGGTGAGAAGAAAGGGCAAAGGAAAGCAGATTTGGTCT
TTGGAAAAGCTGGAAAACAGGCTTTTGGATATGAGAGACCTCTACCAGGAGTGGAAGGAGTGTGAAGAAG
ACAGCCCGGTTAGCCGGTCCTACTTCAAGCGTGCTGACCCATTCTATGATGAGCAGGAAAACCATAGTCT
CATCGGTGTGGCCAATGTCTTCCTGGAGACCCTGTTTTATGACGTGAAGTTACAGTATGCTGTGCCGATC
ATCAACCAGAAGGGAGAGGTGGCAGGCCGGCTGCATGTGGAGGTGATGCGACTCAGTGGGGCTATTGGGG
AGAGGATTGCAGGAGGAGACGATCCTACAGAGGTCAGCTCTGAAAAGGAAGCCCAGGAGAACAGGCTGGT
CTGCATGGTTAAAATACTCCAAGCCACAGGGTTGCCGCAGCATCTGTGTCACTTTGTCTTCTGCAAATAT
GACTTCTGGGATCAGCAGGAGCCAGTGACCGTTGCCCCTGAAGTGGATACGTCTTCGTCTCCCACCAGCA
AGCAGCCACAGTGTATGGTTGTGTTCGATCACTGCAGTGAGTTCAGTGTTAACATCACAGAAGACTTCAT
TGAATATCTCTCAGAAGGGGCCCTAGCCATTGAAGTATATGGACATAAAATGAATGATCCCCGGAAAAAC
CCAGCCCTGTGGGACTTGGGGATCATCCAAGCAAAAACAAGGAGTCTTCGGGACAGGTGGAGTGAAGTCA
CCAGAAAGTTGGAATTCTGGGTTCAGATCTTGGAACAGAATGAGAATGGTGATTACTGTCCGGTGGAAGT
AATTGCTGCAAAAGATGTCCCCACAGGAGGGATCTTCCAGCTCCGACAGGGGCAGTCTCGGCGAGTTCAA
GTTGAAGTGAAGTCTGTGCAGGAGTCAGGAACTTTACCACTGATGGAAGAGTGCATATTGTCAGTTGGCA
TTGGGTGTGTGAAAGTTAGGCCACTCCGGTCCCCTAAGATCCACGAGAATGTCCATGAGGAAGAGGAGGA
CATGGACAGCTACCAGGATAGGGATTTAGAGCGGCTTCGTAGAAAATGGCTCAATGCATTAACCAAACGT
CAAGAATACTTGGATCAACAACTGCAGAAGCTTGTCAGTAAACATGACAAAACTGAGGATGATGCTGACC
GAGAGGCACAGCTCCTGGAGATGCGGCTGACGCTCACAGAGGAAAGAAATGCAGTGATGGTGCCTTCTGC
TGGGAGTGGCATTCCAGGGGCCCCTGCAGAATGGACCCCAGTGCCTGGGATGGAGACCCACATTCCTGTT
ATATTTCTTGACTTAAATGCGGATGATTTCAGCTCTCAGGATAATCTCGATGACCCAGAAGCAGGATGGG
ATGCTACCCTGACTGGGGAAGAGGAGGAGGAGTTCTTTGAGCTGCAGATTGTGAAACAACACGATGGAGA
GGTGAAGGCAGAGGCCTCCTGGGACTCTGCAGTGCACAGCTGTCCTCAACTCAGTAAGGGCACACCTGCT
GACGAGCGAGTGTTCCTCATCCTGCGAGTGACTGTCCAGCTCAGCCATCCTGCCGACATGCAGCTGGTCC
TACGCAAGAGGATTTGTGTCCATGTTCATGGGCGCCAGGGCTTTGCTCAAAGTCTCCTCAAAAAGATGTC
TCACCGGAGCTCTATTCCTGGCTGTGGAGTGACCTTTGAAATCGTCTCCAATATTCCAGAGGATGCCCAG
GGAGTGGAGGAGCGAGAGGCACTGGCAAGGATGGCAGCTAACGTGGAAAACCCAGCATCTGCTGACTCCG
AGGCCTATATTGAGAAGTACTTGAGGAGTGTGCTGGCCGTGGAAAACCTCCTGACTTTAGATCGCCTGCG
TCAGGAAGTGGCCGTGAAGGAGCAGCTGACGGGGAAGGGGAAGCTGAGCCGAAGGAGTATCAGCTCCCCC
AGCATGAACAGATTGTCAGGAAGCCGGCAGGAGCTTAGCCCATCCCACAGTCTAGGCAGCAACAAGGGCC
GGTGGGAAAGTCAACAGGATGTGTCCCAAACACTAGTTTCCAGAGGAATAGCTCCAGGCCCTCCAGCTCT
CTCTGTTTCGCCCCAAAATAACCAGTCTCCTGATCCTGGACTGGGAGGCGTGGCAGCCTCTTACTTGAAC
CCAGTGAAGTCCCTGGTGCCACAGATGCCAAAGCTGCTGAAGTCTCTCTTCCCTGTTCGGGATGACAGAA
GGGGGAGACACTCATCTCCCCTTGCACACCAGGCTCAACAAGGCAGCCCTGGGCCTAGTGGGGCTTTGGA
ATCCATGGTGAAGATGGCGGCCCCTGCAGTAAAGATCTGTGACAAACCTGTCAAAGTGTCTTCCCCTCCA
TCTCCCATGGTGGTTACTCAGCCCCCAGAAGGACAGGATGGACCACCCAGCCCTTTGAGTGAAGCTTCAA
GTGGCTACTTCTCTCACAGTGTCTCTTCTGCCACCCTGTCAGAAACACTCACCTTAGGCCTGGACACCAC
AGGCCTCGGCAGCCAGACGCCTGGTTCCCCCCCTGCCCTGTGTCAGGTCACCCCAGAGCCTGAGCTGGCT
TTCCTCTCCTGCACACTAAGCCATCCTCCTGCCCCAGAGGAGGCCCACGTACCTGCAGCTCCTACTCAAA
GCACAGAGCTGGAGGTTCCCAGAGCACCTCTTCTTTCTGAACCCGCGTCTGCTGTACCCACGTCCCCATT
CAGAATCCGGAAAGTGCGGACCTCAGAGCTTAAGTCCTTCACAGGCATGCTGGGTGGTGCCTCCTCCGGA
GCAGAGGAGGACCCCCTGGCTTCAGAAGACCCCAGCAATGCTAGGGGACAGACTCTGGGGAGGCTAGAAG
TAACATCTGACTCTGAGGATGCCAGCGAAGTCCCTGAGTGGCTCAGGGAGGGAGAGTATGTTGTTGTGGG
CACCAACAAGACGGGCATTGTACGGTATATTGGACCAACTGATTTCCAGGAGGGAACATGGATTGGTGTG
GAGCTGGATCTGCCTGCAGGAAAGAATGATGGCTCCATTGGTGGGAAACAGTATTTCAGGTGCAACCCTG
GCTATGGGCTGCTGGTGAGGCCCAGCCGGGTCCGCAGGGCTGTGGGCACTGGGCGCAGGCGCAGTTCAGG
GCTCCAGCCTCAGGGAGCCCCAGAGGTCCGCAGAAGTGCTACCATCTCGGGCTCTGCCACCAACCTGGCT
TCACTGACAGCTGCACTGGCCAAGGGAGACAGGAGTTACAAGAATCCTGAGAACCGGAAGTCCTGGGCCA
GCTAAGTCTAGATAAGTAATGATCATAATCAGCCATATCACATCTGTAGAGGTTTTACTTGCTTTAAAAA
ACCTCCCACACCTCCCCCTGAACCTGAAACATAAAATGAATGCAATTGTTGTTGTTAACTTGTTTATTGC
AGCTTATAATGGTTACAAATAAAGCAATAGCATCACAAATTTCACAAATAAAGCATTTTTTTCACTGCAT
TCTAGTTGTGGTTTGTCCAAACTCATCAATGTATCTTATCATGTCTGGATCCCCGGGTACCGAGCTCGAA
TTCGTAATCATGGTCATAGCTGTTTCCTGTGTGAAATTGTTATCCGCTCACAATTCCACACAACATACGA
GCCGGAAGCATAAAGTGTAAAGCCTGGGGTGCCTAATGAGTGAGCTAACTCACATTAATTGCGTTGCGCT
CACTGCCCGCTTTCCAGTCGGGAAACCTGTCGTGCCAGCTGCATTAATGAATCGGCCAACGCGCGGGGAG
AGGCGGTTTGCGTATTGGGCGCTCTTCCGCTTCCTCGCTCACTGACTCGCTGCGCTCGGTCGTTCGGCTG
CGGCGAGCGGTATCAGCTCACTCAAAGGCGGTAATACGGTTATCCACAGAATCAGGGGATAACGCAGGAA
AGAACATGTGAGCAAAAGGCCAGCAAAAGGCCAGGAACCGTAAAAAGGCCGCGTTGCTGGCGTTTTTCCA
TAGGCTCCGCCCCCCTGACGAGCATCACAAAAATCGACGCTCAAGTCAGAGGTGGCGAAACCCGACAGGA
CTATAAAGATACCAGGCGTTTCCCCCTGGAAGCTCCCTCGTGCGCTCTCCTGTTCCGACCCTGCCGCTTA
CCGGATACCTGTCCGCCTTTCTCCCTTCGGGAAGCGTGGCGCTTTCTCATAGCTCACGCTGTAGGTATCT
CAGTTCGGTGTAGGTCGTTCGCTCCAAGCTGGGCTGTGTGCACGAACCCCCCGTTCAGCCCGACCGCTGC
GCCTTATCCGGTAACTATCGTCTTGAGTCCAACCCGGTAAGACACGACTTATCGCCACTGGCAGCAGCCA
CTGGTAACAGGATTAGCAGAGCGAGGTATGTAGGCGGTGCTACAGAGTTCTTGAAGTGGTGGCCTAACTA
CGGCTACACTAGAAGGACAGTATTTGGTATCTGCGCTCTGCTGAAGCCAGTTACCTTCGGAAAAAGAGTT
GGTAGCTCTTGATCCGGCAAACAAACCACCGCTGGTAGCGGTGGTTTTTTTGTTTGCAAGCAGCAGATTA
CGCGCAGAAAAAAAGGATCTCAAGAAGATCCTTTGATCTTTTCTACGGGGTCTGACGCTCAGTGGAACGA
AAACTCACGTTAAGGGATTTTGGTCATGAGATTATCAAAAAGGATCTTCACCTAGATCCTTTTAAATTAA
AAATGAAGTTTTAAATCAATCTAAAGTATATATGAGTAAACTTGGTCTGACAGTTACCAATGCTTAATCA
GTGAGGCACCTATCTCAGCGATCTGTCTATTTCGTTCATCCATAGTTGCCTGACTCCCCGTCGTGTAGAT
AACTACGATACGGGAGGGCTTACCATCTGGCCCCAGTGCTGCAATGATACCGCGAGACCCACGCTCACCG
GCTCCAGATTTATCAGCAATAAACCAGCCAGCCGGAAGGGCCGAGCGCAGAAGTGGTCCTGCAACTTTAT
CCGCCTCCATCCAGTCTATTAATTGTTGCCGGGAAGCTAGAGTAAGTAGTTCGCCAGTTAATAGTTTGCG
CAACGTTGTTGCCATTGCTACAGGCATCGTGGTGTCACGCTCGTCGTTTGGTATGGCTTCATTCAGCTCC
GGTTCCCAACGATCAAGGCGAGTTACATGATCCCCCATGTTGTGCAAAAAAGCGGTTAGCTCCTTCGGTC
CTCCGATCGTTGTCAGAAGTAAGTTGGCCGCAGTGTTATCACTCATGGTTATGGCAGCACTGCATAATTC
TCTTACTGTCATGCCATCCGTAAGATGCTTTTCTGTGACTGGTGAGTACTCAACCAAGTCATTCTGAGAA
TAGTGTATGCGGCGACCGAGTTGCTCTTGCCCGGCGTCAATACGGGATAATACCGCGCCACATAGCAGAA
CTTTAAAAGTGCTCATCATTGGAAAACGTTCTTCGGGGCGAAAACTCTCAAGGATCTTACCGCTGTTGAG
ATCCAGTTCGATGTAACCCACTCGTGCACCCAACTGATCTTCAGCATCTTTTACTTTCACCAGCGTTTCT
GGGTGAGCAAAAACAGGAAGGCAAAATGCCGCAAAAAAGGGAATAAGGGCGACACGGAAATGTTGAATAC
TCATACTCTTCCTTTTTCAATATTATTGAAGCATTTATCAGGGTTATTGTCTCATGAGCGGATACATATT
TGAATGTATTTAGAAAAATAAACAAATAGGGGTTCCGCGCACATTTCCCCGAAAAGTGCCACCTGACGTC
TAAGAAACCATTATTATCATGACATTAACCTATAAAAATAGGCGTATCACGAGGCCCTTTCGTCTCGCGC
GTTTCGGTGATGACGGTGAAAACCTCTGACACATGCAGCTCCCGGAGACGGTCACAGCTTGTCTGTAAGC
GGATGCCGGGAGCAGACAAGCCCGTCAGGGCGCGTCAGCGGGTGTTGGCGGGTGTCGGGGTTGGCTTAAC
TATGCGGCATCAGAGCAGATTGTACTGAGAGTGCACCATATGCGGTGTGAAATACCGCACAGATGCGTAA
GGAGAAAATACCGCATCAGGCGCCATTCGCCATTCAGGCTGCGCAACTGTTGGGAAGGGCGATCGGTGCG
GGCCTCTTCGCTATTACGCCAGCTGGCGAAAGGGGGATGTGCTGCAAGGCGATTAAGTTGGGTAACGCCA
GGGTTTTCCCAGTCACGACGTTGTAAAACGACGGCCAGTGCCAAGTTGGGATCTTTGCATTGGCCCACGG
CTCTCAGGATGGGGATGCTCCCCTTCAGCACCCGGTTCCCCTTGGAAACTGATGGTCCTGGCTCTGTGGC
ATGGCAGTGGCACTGTGAGGAGCCCCTACCAGCAGCACACAGTGGGTTTGGCACTGCCACGCTCCGGATG
CCGCGCTCTGATCCAACCCCATAATCAAGGGAACCCGAATTGCCCCATCATTGCCCCCACCACCCCCATC
CTGCCGGGCCCTCACACCCCACGCTGCCTTGTGGTGACATTCCCCAGCCCAAACCCACGGCTTCATGGCT
ACCGCGGGGCATTTCCCATTGCCGCCCCATTATCAGCTCTGCACACCTCCCGCTGTACCCATGCCTCGTG
GCTGCCCTTCTTTGACGTATAATCTTCTAATTAATACCCGGCCTTGTCAAAGTGGAGCACAAACGTTAAT
TAATTCCCCAGCAGGCAGGTAATTAACAGTGTGACTCCCTTTTTGCTGCGAGTGGGGCTGATACAGAGAG
ATGTGGCACTATGGAGCCCACGGGGTCCTGGCACTGGGTGCCCACGGAGGTCCCCATGTGCTGCAGTGTC
ACCGCCTCCGAGGTGACAGTATTGTCCCTGCGGTGTCCCTGCAGCTCAGCTCTGTCCACAGGGCCACCTC
CAGTTTGGAGGGGACACAATGCAGCCCCGATGCAACCCATCCTCGCAGCATCCCAGGGACAAAGACCCCA
CTGCAAGACCGCACACAGGGCTGGGTCCCGCTCCCCTAATATCTACAGTGCTTTTGCATGGCCCCTTAAT
CAATGCAGTTAATCAGCATGCGCTCATGCACCGCTCTGGAGCTGCAAAGCCCCTCGCAGCGCTGCTCACC
AACACCGCGCACCGCCCCGGCCCAGCCTGCAGCACGCGCTGCAAACAGGAAAGAAACAAAATATTGCCCA
AATGTAGGCAAAGGCATTCGGCTGCCTTGACCTCCGCCGGGCCGGGCCCTGCCTGACTCAGCTCCTTACT
CAGCGCTCGCTTCCTCCCTCCGGCTGCCACCGCCGCAGCGCACACCCTGACAAAGAGTGGCCCTTAACGG
GCTCTGAGGTGCACCCAGCAGTGCACTCAGCAGTCCAAGGGCCGGCCTGGAGGTTTGCACCGCTACGTGC
TGACATTAGCATTGAACTTGGCCCTGGGTAGTGCTGCAGGCCGGGCGGGGTGGGTGTAGAGAGTGCAGCG
CGCGTTGCACCCGGTGCCCCTTCCCCTCCCTTGCATCCCAGCAGGCTGCACCCCAGCACCAGGCCCGTGC
ATGCATGCTCCTGGTGTTATTGCAGCCTGGTGCATGCATGCGTCTTAGTGGTGCAGCGCTGTGCATGCAT
CCTCCTTGGTGTGTAGCAGC
