>Addgene plasmid #64289 | pBa-FRB-3myc-KIF13B tail 442-1826 | addgene partial sequence | sequence record 116253 | pAG-5 5'-TTCGGCTTCTGGCGTGTGACC-3'
CGCAGCCCCCAAGCTTGGCGCGCCTAGGCCTACCATGGCTTCTAGAATCCTCTGGCATGAGATGTGGCAT
GAAGGCCTGGAAGAGGCATCTCGTTTGTACTTTGGGGAAAGGAACGTGAAAGGCATGTTTGAGGTGCTGG
AGCCCTTGCATGCTATGATGGAACGGGGCCCCCAGACTCTGAAGGAAACATCCTTTAATCAGGCCTATGG
TCGAGATTTAATGGAGGCCCAAGAGTGGTGCAGGAAGTACATGAAATCAGGGAATGTCAAGGACCTCCTC
CAAGCCTGGGACCTCTATTATCATGTGTTCCGACGAATCTCAAAGACTAGTTATCCGTACGGAATGCAGA
AGCTGATCTCAGAGGAGGACCTGCAAAAACTTATTTCTGAAGAGGATCTGCAAAAGCTTATTTCTGAAGA
AGATCTGTACAAGGGCGGAGGATCCGGAGGCGGCTCTGGCGGAGGGAAGGTTGGGGATGACAAGTGCTTC
CTGGTTAACCTGAATGCTGACCCAGCTCTGAATGAACTCCTGGTGTACTACTTAAAGGAGCACACGCTGA
TAGGGTCGGCCAATTCTCAGGACATCCAGCTCTGCNGGATGGGCATCCTCCCTGAGCACGGCATCATAGA
CATCACGCCCGAGGGCCAGGTTGTGCTGACTCCTCAGAA
